>Addgene plasmid #200469 | pKLV2-U6gRNA5(ARID1B(21))-PGKpuro2ABFP-W | addgene full sequence | sequence record 418880 | Addgene NGS Result
CATTGACGTCAATAATGACGTATGTTCCCATAGTAACGCCAATAGGGACTTTCCATTGACGTCAATGGGT
GGAGTATTTACGGTAAACTGCCCACTTGGCAGTACATCAAGTGTATCATATGCCAAGTACGCCCCCTATT
GACGTCAATGACGGTAAATGGCCCGCCTGGCATTATGCCCAGTACATGACCTTATGGGACTTTCCTACTT
GGCAGTACATCTACGTATTAGTCATCGCTATTACCATGGTGATGCGGTTTTGGCAGTACATCAATGGGCG
TGGATAGCGGTTTGACTCACGGGGATTTCCAAGTCTCCACCCCATTGACGTCAATGGGAGTTTGTTTTGG
CACCAAAATCAACGGGACTTTCCAAAATGTCGTAACAACTCCGCCCCATTGACGCAAATGGGCGGTAGGC
GTGTACGGTGGGAGGTCTATATAAGCAGCGCGTTTTGCCTGTACTGGGTCTCTCTGGTTAGACCAGATCT
GAGCCTGGGAGCTCTCTGGCTAACTAGGGAACCCACTGCTTAAGCCTCAATAAAGCTTGCCTTGAGTGCT
TCAAGTAGTGTGTGCCCGTCTGTTGTGTGACTCTGGTAACTAGAGATCCCTCAGACCCTTTTAGTCAGTG
TGGAAAATCTCTAGCAGTGGCGCCCGAACAGGGACTTGAAAGCGAAAGGGAAACCAGAGGAGCTCTCTCG
ACGCAGGACTCGGCTTGCTGAAGCGCGCACGGCAAGAGGCGAGGGGCGGCGACTGGTGAGTACGCCAAAA
ATTTTGACTAGCGGAGGCTAGAAGGAGAGAGATGGGTGCGAGAGCGTCAGTATTAAGCGGGGGAGAATTA
GATCGCGATGGGAAAAAATTCGGTTAAGGCCAGGGGGAAAGAAAAAATATAAATTAAAACATATAGTATG
GGCAAGCAGGGAGCTAGAACGATTCGCAGTTAATCCTGGCCTGTTAGAAACATCAGAAGGCTGTAGACAA
ATACTGGGACAGCTACAACCATCCCTTCAGACAGGATCAGAAGAACTTAGATCATTATATAATACAGTAG
CAACCCTCTATTGTGTGCATCAAAGGATAGAGATAAAAGACACCAAGGAAGCTTTAGACAAGATAGAGGA
AGAGCAAAACAAAAGTAAGACCACCGCACAGCAAGCGGCCGGCCGCGCTGATCTTCAGACCTGGAGGAGG
AGATATGAGGGACAATTGGAGAAGTGAATTATATAAATATAAAGTAGTAAAAATTGAACCATTAGGAGTA
GCACCCACCAAGGCAAAGAGAAGAGTGGTGCAGAGAGAAAAAAGAGCAGTGGGAATAGGAGCTTTGTTCC
TTGGGTTCTTGGGAGCAGCAGGAAGCACTATGGGCGCAGCGTCAATGACGCTGACGGTACAGGCCAGACA
ATTATTGTCTGGTATAGTGCAGCAGCAGAACAATTTGCTGAGGGCTATTGAGGCGCAACAGCATCTGTTG
CAACTCACAGTCTGGGGCATCAAGCAGCTCCAGGCAAGAATCCTGGCTGTGGAAAGATACCTAAAGGATC
AACAGCTCCTGGGGATTTGGGGTTGCTCTGGAAAACTCATTTGCACCACTGCTGTGCCTTGGAATGCTAG
TTGGAGTAATAAATCTCTGGAACAGATTTGGAATCACACGACCTGGATGGAGTGGGACAGAGAAATTAAC
AATTACACAAGCTTAATACACTCCTTAATTGAAGAATCGCAAAACCAGCAAGAAAAGAATGAACAAGAAT
TATTGGAATTAGATAAATGGGCAAGTTTGTGGAATTGGTTTAACATAACAAATTGGCTGTGGTATATAAA
ATTATTCATAATGATAGTAGGAGGCTTGGTAGGTTTAAGAATAGTTTTTGCTGTACTTTCTATAGTGAAT
AGAGTTAGGCAGGGATATTCACCATTATCGTTTCAGACCCACCTCCCAACCCCGAGGGGACCCGACAGGC
CCGAAGGAATAGAAGAAGAAGGTGGAGAGAGAGACAGAGACAGATCCATTCGATTAGTGAACGGATCGGC
ACTGCGTGCGCCAATTCTGCAGACAAATGGCAGTATTCATCCACAATTTTAAAAGAAAAGGGGGGATTGG
GGGGTACAGTGCAGGGGAAAGAATAGTAGACATAATAGCAACAGACATACAAACTAAAGAATTACAAAAA
CAAATTACAAAAATTCAAAATTTTCGGGTTTATTACAGGGACAGCAGAGATCCAGTTTGGTTAGTACCGG
GCCCTACGCGTCCAAGGTCGGGCAGGAAGAGGGCCTATTTCCCATGATTCCTTCATATTTGCATATACGA
TACAAGGCTGTTAGAGAGATAATTAGAATTAATTTGACTGTAAACACAAAGATATTAGTACAAAATACGT
GACGTAGAAAGTAATAATTTCTTGGGTAGTTTGCAGTTTTAAAATTATGTTTTAAAATGGACTATCATAT
GCTTACCGTAACTTGAAAGTATTTCGATTTCTTGGCTTTATATATCTTGTGGAAAGGACGAAACACCGTG
GCAACCAACCTAAACGTGTTTAAGAGCTATGCTGGAAACAGCATAGCAAGTTTAAATAAGGCTAGTCCGT
TATCAACTTGAAAAAGTGGCACCGAGTCGGTGCTTTTTTTGGATCCAATTCTACCGGGTAGGGGAGGCGC
TTTTCCCAAGGCAGTCTGGAGCATGCGCTTTAGCAGCCCCGCTGGGCACTTGGCGCTACACAAGTGGCCT
CTGGCCTCGCACACATTCCACATCCACCGGTAGGCGCCAACCGGCTCCGTTCTTTGGTGGCCCCTTCGCG
CCACCTTCTACTCCTCCCCTAGTCAGGAAGTTCCCCCCCGCCCCGCAGCTCGCGTCGTGCAGGACGTGAC
AAATGGAAGTAGCACGTCTCACTAGTCTCGTGCAGATGGACAGCACCGCTGAGCAATGGAAGCGGGTAGG
CCTTTGGGGCAGCGGCCAATAGCAGCTTTGCTCCTTCGCTTTCTGGGCTCAGAGGCTGGGAAGGGGTGGG
TCCGGGGGCGGGCTCAGGGGCGGGCTCAGGGGCGGGGCGGGCGCCCGAAGGTCCTCCGGAGGCCCGGCAT
TCTGCACGCTTCAAAAGCGCACGTCTGCCGCGCTGTTCTCCTCTTCCTCATCTCCGGGCCTTTCGACCTG
CATCCATCTAGATCTCGAGCAGCTGAAGCTTACCATGACCGAGTACAAGCCCACGGTGCGCCTCGCCACC
CGCGACGACGTCCCCAGGGCCGTACGCACCCTCGCCGCCGCGTTCGCCGACTACCCCGCCACGCGCCACA
CCGTCGATCCGGACCGCCACATCGAGCGGGTCACCGAGCTGCAAGAACTCTTCCTCACGCGCGTCGGGCT
CGACATCGGCAAGGTGTGGGTCGCGGACGACGGCGCCGCGGTGGCGGTCTGGACCACGCCGGAGAGCGTC
GAAGCGGGGGCGGTGTTCGCCGAGATCGGCCCGCGCATGGCCGAGTTGAGCGGTTCCCGGCTGGCCGCGC
AGCAACAGATGGAAGGCCTCCTGGCGCCGCACCGGCCCAAGGAGCCCGCGTGGTTCCTGGCCACCGTCGG
CGTCTCGCCCGACCACCAGGGCAAGGGTCTGGGCAGCGCCGTCGTGCTCCCCGGAGTGGAGGCGGCCGAG
CGCGCCGGGGTGCCCGCCTTCCTGGAGACCTCCGCGCCCCGCAACCTCCCCTTCTACGAGCGGCTCGGCT
TCACCGTCACCGCCGACGTCGAGGTGCCCGAAGGACCGCGCACCTGGTGCATGACCCGCAAGCCCGGTGC
CGGCGGCGGGTCCGGAGGAGAGGGCAGAGGAAGTCTCCTAACATGCGGTGACGTGGAGGAGAATCCTGGC
CCAATGAGCGAGCTGATTAAGGAGAACATGCACATGAAGCTGTACATGGAGGGCACCGTGGACAACCATC
ACTTCAAGTGCACATCCGAGGGCGAAGGCAAGCCCTACGAGGGCACCCAGACCATGAGAATCAAGGTGGT
CGAGGGCGGCCCTCTCCCCTTCGCCTTCGACATCCTGGCTACTAGCTTCCTCTACGGCAGCAAGACCTTC
ATCAACCACACCCAGGGCATCCCCGACTTCTTCAAGCAGTCCTTCCCTGAGGGCTTCACATGGGAGAGAG
TCACCACATACGAGGACGGGGGCGTGCTGACCGCTACCCAGGACACCAGCCTCCAGGACGGCTGCCTCAT
CTACAACGTCAAGATCAGAGGGGTGAACTTCACATCCAACGGCCCTGTGATGCAGAAGAAAACACTCGGC
TGGGAGGCCTTCACCGAGACGCTGTACCCCGCTGACGGCGGCCTGGAAGGCAGAAACGACATGGCCCTGA
AGCTCGTGGGCGGGAGCCATCTGATCGCAAACATCAAGACCACATATAGATCCAAGAAACCCGCTAAGAA
CCTCAAGATGCCTGGCGTCTACTATGTGGACTACAGACTGGAAAGAATCAAGGAGGCCAACAACGAGACC
TACGTCGAGCAGCACGAGGTGGCAGTGGCCAGATACTGCGACCTCCCTAGCAAACTGGGGCACAAGCTTA
ATTGAGCGGCCGCTCAACCTCTGGATTACAAAATTTGTGAAAGATTGACTGGTATTCTTAACTATGTTGC
TCCTTTTACGCTATGTGGATACGCTGCTTTAATGCCTTTGTATCATGCTATTGCTTCCCGTATGGCTTTC
ATTTTCTCCTCCTTGTATAAATCCTGGTTGCTGTCTCTTTATGAGGAGTTGTGGCCCGTTGTCAGGCAAC
GTGGCGTGGTGTGCACTGTGTTTGCTGACGCAACCCCCACTGGTTGGGGCATTGCCACCACCTGTCAGCT
CCTTTCCGGGACTTTCGCTTTCCCCCTCCCTATTGCCACGGCGGAACTCATCGCCGCCTGCCTTGCCCGC
TGCTGGACAGGGGCTCGGCTGTTGGGCACTGACAATTCCGTGGTGTTGTCGGGGAAATCATCGTCCTTTC
CTTGGCTGCTCGCCTGTGTTGCCACCTGGATTCTGCGCGGGACGTCCTTCTGCTACGTCCCTTCGGCCCT
CAATCCAGCGGACCTTCCTTCCCGCGGCCTGCTGCCGGCTCTGCGGCCTCTTCCGCGTCTACGCCTTCGC
CCTCAGACGAGTCGGATCTCCCTTTGGGCCGCCTCCCCGCAGGTACCTTTAAGACCAATGACTTACAAGG
CAGCTGTAGATCTTAGCCACTTTTTAAAAGAAAAGGGGGGACTGGAAGGGCTAATTCACTCCCAAAGAAG
TCAAGATCTGCTTTTTGCCTGTACTGGGTCTCTCTGGTTAGACCAGAGTCTCTCTGGTTAGACCAGATCT
GAGCCTGGGAGCTCTCTGGCTAACTAGGGAACCCACTGCTTAAGCCTCAATAAAGCTTGCCTTGAGTGCT
TCAAGTAGTGTGTGCCCGTCTGTTGTGTGACTCTGGTAACTAGAGATCCCTCAGACCCTTTTAGTCAGTG
TGGAAAATCTCTAGCAGTTTAAACCCGCTGATCAGCCTCGACTGTGCCTTCTAGTTGCCAGCCATCTGTT
GTTTGCCCCTCCCCCGTGCCTTCCTTGACCCTGGAAGGTGCCACTCCCACTGTCCTTTCCTAATAAAATG
AGGAAATTGCATCGCATTGTCTGAGTAGGTGTCATTCTATTCTGGGGGGTGGGGTGGGGCAGGACAGCAA
GGGGGAGGATTGGGAAGTCAATAGCAGGCATGCTGGGGATGCGGTGGGCTCTATGGGCGGCCGTTAATTA
AGCTTTTGTTCCCTTTAGTGAGGGTTAATTGCGCGCTTGGCGTAATCATGGTCATAGCTGTTTCCTGTGT
GAAATTGTTATCCGCTCACAATTCCACACAACATACGAGCCGGGAGCATAAAGTGTAAAGCCTGGGGTGC
CTAATGAGTGAGCTAACTCACATTAATTGCGTTGCGCTCACTGCCCGCTTTCCAGTCGGGAAACCTGTCG
TGCCAGCTGCATTAATGAATCGGCCAACGCGCGGGGAGAGGCGGTTTGCGTATTGGGCGCTCTTCCGCTT
CCTCGCTCACTGACTCGCTGCGCTCGGTCGTTCGGCTGCGGCGAGCGGTATCAGCTCACTCAAAGGCGGT
AATACGGTTATCCACAGAATCAGGGGATAACGCAGGAAAGAACATGTGAGCAAAAGGCCAGCAAAAGGCC
AGGAACCGTAAAAAGGCCGCGTTGCTGGCGTTTTTCCATAGGCTCCGCCCCCCTGACGAGCATCACAAAA
ATCGACGCTCAAGTCAGAGGTGGCGAAACCCGACAGGACTATAAAGATACCAGGCGTTTCCCCCTGGAAG
CTCCCTCGTGCGCTCTCCTGTTCCGACCCTGCCGCTTACCGGATACCTGTCCGCCTTTCTCCCTTCGGGA
AGCGTGGCGCTTTCTCATAGCTCACGCTGTAGGTATCTCAGTTCGGTGTAGGTCGTTCGCTCCAAGCTGG
GCTGTGTGCACGAACCCCCCGTTCAGCCCGACCGCTGCGCCTTATCCGGTAACTATCGTCTTGAGTCCAA
CCCGGTAAGACACGACTTATCGCCACTGGCAGCAGCCACTGGTAACAGGATTAGCAGAGCGAGGTATGTA
GGCGGTGCTACAGAGTTCTTGAAGTGGTGGCCTAACTACGGCTACACTAGAAGAACAGTATTTGGTATCT
GCGCTCTGCTGAAGCCAGTTACCTTCGGAAAAAGAGTTGGTAGCTCTTGATCCGGCAAACAAACCACCGC
TGGTAGCGGTGGTTTTTTTGTTTGCAAGCAGCAGATTACGCGCAGAAAAAAAGGATCTCAAGAAGATCCT
TTGATCTTTTCTACGGGGTCTGACGCTCAGTGGAACGAAAACTCACGTTAAGGGATTTTGGTCATGAGAT
TATCAAAAAGGATCTTCACCTAGATCCTTTTAAATTAAAAATGAAGTTTTAAATCAATCTAAAGTATATA
TGAGTAAACTTGGTCTGACAGTTACCAATGCTTAATCAGTGAGGCACCTATCTCAGCGATCTGTCTATTT
CGTTCATCCATAGTTGCCTGACTCCCCGTCGTGTAGATAACTACGATACGGGAGGGCTTACCATCTGGCC
CCAGTGCTGCAATGATACCGCGAGACCCACGCTCACCGGCTCCAGATTTATCAGCAATAAACCAGCCAGC
CGGAAGGGCCGAGCGCAGAAGTGGTCCTGCAACTTTATCCGCCTCCATCCAGTCTATTAATTGTTGCCGG
GAAGCTAGAGTAAGTAGTTCGCCAGTTAATAGTTTGCGCAACGTTGTTGCCATTGCTACAGGCATCGTGG
TGTCACGCTCGTCGTTTGGTATGGCTTCATTCAGCTCCGGTTCCCAACGATCAAGGCGAGTTACATGATC
CCCCATGTTGTGCAAAAAAGCGGTTAGCTCCTTCGGTCCTCCGATCGTTGTCAGAAGTAAGTTGGCCGCA
GTGTTATCACTCATGGTTATGGCAGCACTGCATAATTCTCTTACTGTCATGCCATCCGTAAGATGCTTTT
CTGTGACTGGTGAGTACTCAACCAAGTCATTCTGAGAATAGTGTATGCGGCGACCGAGTTGCTCTTGCCC
GGCGTCAATACGGGATAATACCGCGCCACATAGCAGAACTTTAAAAGTGCTCATCATTGGAAAACGTTCT
TCGGGGCGAAAACTCTCAAGGATCTTACCGCTGTTGAGATCCAGTTCGATGTAACCCACTCGTGCACCCA
ACTGATCTTCAGCATCTTTTACTTTCACCAGCGTTTCTGGGTGAGCAAAAACAGGAAGGCAAAATGCCGC
AAAAAAGGGAATAAGGGCGACACGGAAATGTTGAATACTCATACTCTTCCTTTTTCAATATTATTGAAGC
ATTTATCAGGGTTATTGTCTCATGAGCGGATACATATTTGAATGTATTTAGAAAAATAAACAAATAGGGG
TTCCGCGCACATTTCCCCGAAAAGTGCCACCTAAATTGTAAGCGTTAATATTTTGTTAAAATTCGCGTTA
AATTTTTGTTAAATCAGCTCATTTTTTAACCAATAGGCCGAAATCGGCAAAATCCCTTATAAATCAAAAG
AATAGACCGAGATAGGGT
[37 nt withheld, positions 8069-8105]
AAAGAACGTGGACTCCAACGTCAAAGG
[49 nt withheld, positions 8133-8181]
T
[91 nt withheld, positions 8183-8273]
G
[124 nt withheld, positions 8275-8398]
CCCATTCGCCATTCAGGCTGCGCAACTGTTGGGAAGGGCGATCGGTGCGGGCCTCTTCGCTATTACGCCA
GCTGGCGAAAGGGGGATGTGCTGCAAGGCGATTAAGTTGGGTAACGCCAGGGTTTTCCCAGTCACGACGT
TGTAAAACGACGGCCAGTGAGCGCGCGTAATACGACTCACTATAGGGCGAATTGACTAGTACATAACTTA
CGGTAAATGGCCCGCCTGGCTGACCGCCCAACGACCCCCGCC
Features (pLannotate 1.2.2; 28 found; start..end, strand, type, name):
    249..448     +  promoter       CMV promoter: human cytomegalovirus (CMV) immediate early promoter
    466..646     +  LTR            5' LTR (truncated): truncated 5' long terminal repeat (LTR) from HIV-1
    693..818     +  misc_feature   HIV-1 Ψ: packaging signal of human immunodeficiency virus type 1
    802..1140    +  CDS            HIV-1 gag (fragment): gag protein from human immunodeficiency virus 1; gag
   1317..1550    +  misc_feature   RRE: The Rev response element (RRE) of HIV-1 allows for Rev-dependent mRNA export from the nucleus to the cytoplasm.
   1927..2027    +  CDS            Rev (fragment): human immunodeficiency virus 1 (HIV-1) Rev protein; rev; enhances nuclear export of unspliced and incompletely spliced viral mRNAs
   2077..2194    +  misc_feature   cPPT/CTS: central polypurine tract and central termination sequence of HIV-1
   2269..2509    +  promoter       U6 promoter: RNA polymerase III promoter for human U6 snRNA
   2556..2623    +  misc_RNA       tracrRNA (fragment): trans-activating CRISPR RNA for the Streptococcus pyogenes CRISPR/Cas9 system
   2646..3145    +  promoter       PGK promoter: mouse phosphoglycerate kinase 1 promoter
   3185..3781    +  CDS            PuroR (fragment): puromycin N-acetyltransferase; pac from Streptomyces; confers resistance to puromycin
   3854..4552    +  CDS            TagBFP: TagBFP is a basic (constitutively fluorescent) blue fluorescent protein published in 2008, derived from Entacmaea quadricolor. It is reported to be a very rapidly-maturing monomer with very low acid sensitivity.
   4564..5150    +  misc_feature   WPRE: woodchuck hepatitis virus posttranscriptional regulatory element
   5144..5290    +  CDS            nef (fragment): NEF_HV1LA - Experimental evidence at protein level: Swiss-Prot protein existence level 1. Extracellular Nef protein targets CD4(+) T-lymphocytes for apoptosis by interacting with CXCR4 surface receptors. From Human immunodeficiency virus type 1 group M subtype B (isolate Lai) (HIV-1).
   5298..5476    +  LTR            5' LTR (truncated): truncated 5' long terminal repeat (LTR) from HIV-1
   5502..5613    +  polyA_signal   bGH poly(A) signal: bovine growth hormone polyadenylation signal
   5752..5770    -  promoter       T3 promoter: promoter for bacteriophage T3 RNA polymerase
   5815..5831    -  protein_bind   lac operator: The lac repressor binds to the lac operator to inhibit transcription in E. coli. This inhibition can be relieved by adding lactose or isopropyl-β-D-thiogalactopyranoside (IPTG). lac repressor encoded by lacI
   5839..5869    -  promoter       lac promoter: promoter for the E. coli lac operon
   5884..5905    -  protein_bind   CAP binding site: CAP binding activates transcription in the presence of cAMP. E. coli catabolite activator protein
   5918..6010    -  CDS            lacI (fragment): lac repressor; lacI; The lac repressor binds to the lac operator to inhibit transcription in E. coli. This inhibition can be relieved by adding lactose or isopropyl-β-D-thiogalactopyranoside (IPTG).
   6193..6781    -  rep_origin     ori: high-copy-number ColE1/pMB1/pBR322/pUC origin of replication
   6952..7812    -  CDS            AmpR: β-lactamase; bla; confers resistance to ampicillin, carbenicillin, and related antibiotics
   7813..7917    -  promoter       AmpR promoter: bla
   7970..8398    -  rep_origin     f1 ori (sequence partly withheld): f1 bacteriophage origin of replication; arrow indicates direction of (+) strand synthesis
   8403..8558    -  CDS            lacZα (fragment): LacZα fragment of β-galactosidase; lacZ fragment
   8566..8584    +  promoter       T7 promoter: promoter for bacteriophage T7 RNA polymerase
   8598..248     +  enhancer       CMV enhancer (across the origin): human cytomegalovirus immediate early enhancer
