[The description below was written by a language model from this plasmid's Addgene catalogue record and pLannotate feature annotations shown in this document.]
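Description:
pKLV2-U6gRNA5(ARID1B(21))-PGKpuro2ABFP-W is an 8.65 kb HIV-1-based lentiviral transfer plasmid that delivers a single CRISPR guide RNA against human ARID1B (BAF250B), a subunit of the BAF chromatin-remodelling complex. It was made by inserting the guide spacer into the BbsI sites of the parental pKLV2-U6gRNA5(BbsI)-PGKpuro2ABFP-W backbone, which destroyed both sites. In bacteria the plasmid replicates from a high-copy ColE1/pUC-type origin and is selected with ampicillin through the β-lactamase gene. An f1 origin and remnants of a lac/lacZα cloning region with flanking T7 and T3 promoters are also carried in the backbone.

The viral portion begins with a CMV enhancer/promoter fused to a truncated 5' LTR, which drives transcription of the genomic RNA in packaging cells. This is followed by the Ψ packaging signal with a gag fragment, the RRE for Rev-dependent nuclear export, and the cPPT/CTS. Within the provirus, a human U6 RNA polymerase III promoter transcribes the ARID1B spacer joined to a Streptococcus pyogenes tracrRNA-derived scaffold. A separate mouse PGK promoter expresses puromycin N-acetyltransferase and TagBFP, which according to the construct name are linked by a 2A peptide, so transduced cells can be drug-selected and tracked by blue fluorescence. A WPRE enhances expression of this transcript, and the cassette ends in a truncated 3' LTR followed by a bGH polyadenylation signal.

No Cas9 is annotated, so the nuclease must be supplied separately, for example from Cas9-expressing cells. The associated work concerns the role of the canonical BAF complex in human T-cell acute lymphoblastic leukemia, which is consistent with use of this plasmid for ARID1B knockout studies.
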