Addgene plasmid #200469: pKLV2-U6gRNA5(ARID1B(21))-PGKpuro2ABFP-W
Purpose: Lentiviral vector expressing gRNA targeting human ARID1B
Depositing lab: Kosuke Yusa. Depositing organization: Kyoto University, Institute for Life and Medical Sciences. Publication: Canonical BAF complex regulates the oncogenic program in human T-cell acute lymphoblastic leukemia. Aoki K, Hyuga M, Tarumoto Y, Nishibuchi G, Ueda A, Ochi Y, Sugino S, Mikami T, Kobushi H, Kato I, Akahane K, Inukai T, Takaori-Kondo A, Takita J, Ogawa S, Yusa K. Blood. 2023 Nov 3:blood.2023020857. doi: 10.1182/blood.2023020857. PubMed 37922452.
Backbone
  Vector backbone: pKLV2-U6gRNA5(BbsI)-PGKpuro2ABFP-W
  Backbone manufacturer: addgene
  Backbone size w/o insert (bp): 8648
  Total vector size (bp): 8650
  Vector type: Lentiviral
  Selectable markers: Puromycin
Growth in bacteria
  Bacterial resistance: Ampicillin, 100 μg/mL
  Growth temperature: 37°C
  Growth strain: NEB Stable
  Copy number: Unknown
Gene/Insert
  Gene/Insert name: ARID1B(21)
  gRNA/shRNA sequence: TGGCAACCAACCTAAACGT
  Species: H. sapiens (human)
  Entrez Gene: ARID1B (a.k.a. 6A3-5, BAF250B, BRIGHT, CSS1, DAN15, ELD/OSA1, MRD12, OSA2, P250R, SMARCF2)
  Cloning method: Restriction Enzyme; 5′ cloning site BbsI (destroyed during cloning); 3′ cloning site BbsI (destroyed during cloning)
  Sequencing primers: 5′ AGATAATTAGAATTAATTTGACTG
Terms and licenses: Academic/Nonprofit Terms; Industry Terms: Not Available to Industry
How to cite: pKLV2-U6gRNA5(ARID1B(21))-PGKpuro2ABFP-W was a gift from Kosuke Yusa (Addgene plasmid # 200469 ; http://n2t.net/addgene:200469 ; RRID:Addgene_200469)
